Addgene plasmid #53175: pWZLblasti-HA-ERK5
Purpose: Expresses HA tagged human ERK5 from blasticidin resistance retroviral vector
Depositing lab: Christopher Counter. Depositing organization: Duke University. Publication: Copper is required for oncogenic BRAF signalling and tumorigenesis. Brady DC, Crowe MS, Turski ML, Hobbs GA, Yao X, Chaikuad A, Knapp S, Xiao K, Campbell SL, Thiele DJ, Counter CM. Nature. 2014 Apr 9. doi: 10.1038/nature13180. PubMed 24717435.
Backbone
  Vector backbone: pWZLblasti
  Backbone size w/o insert (bp): 5100
  Vector type: Mammalian Expression, Retroviral
  Selectable markers: Blasticidin
Growth in bacteria
  Bacterial resistance: Ampicillin, 100 μg/mL
  Growth temperature: 37°C
  Growth strain: XL10 Gold
  Copy number: High Copy
Gene/Insert
  Gene/Insert name: ERK5 (alt names: Extracellular signal regulated kinase 5; Mitogen activated protein kinase 7)
  Species: H. sapiens (human)
  Insert size (bp): 2450
  GenBank ID: NM_139033.2
  Entrez Gene: MAPK7 (a.k.a. BMK1, ERK4, ERK5, PRKM7)
  Tag / fusion protein: HA (N terminal on insert)
  Cloning method: Restriction Enzyme; 5′ cloning site BamHI (not destroyed); 3′ cloning site SalI (not destroyed)
  Sequencing primers: 5′ GAACCTCCTCGTTCGACC; 3′ TTCCGGGCCCTCACATTG
Resource information
  A portion of this plasmid was derived from a plasmid made by: Addgene Plasmid 20527: pWZL Neo Myr Flag MAPK7
Terms and licenses: Academic/Nonprofit Terms; Industry Terms: Not Available to Industry
Depositor comments: The E310G mutation found during the QC process has no functional consequence.
How to cite: pWZLblasti-HA-ERK5 was a gift from Christopher Counter (Addgene plasmid # 53175 ; http://n2t.net/addgene:53175 ; RRID:Addgene_53175)
