[The description below was written by a language model from this plasmid's Addgene catalogue record.]
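Description:
pWZLblasti-HA-ERK5 is a retroviral mammalian expression plasmid built on the pWZLblasti backbone (about 5.1 kb without insert). It is propagated in E. coli as a high-copy plasmid under ampicillin selection, and it carries a blasticidin resistance marker for selecting transduced or transfected mammalian cells. As a retroviral transfer vector, it is meant to be introduced into packaging cells so that the region between the viral long terminal repeats is packaged into particles and stably integrated into target cell genomes. The record gives no feature table, so it does not explicitly state the promoter driving the insert or how the blasticidin marker is expressed. In pWZL-type vectors, expression is generally driven from the viral LTR.

The payload is the human ERK5 coding sequence (MAPK7, also known as BMK1 or mitogen-activated protein kinase 7), an insert of roughly 2.45 kb cloned between BamHI and SalI sites, both of which are retained. An HA epitope tag is fused to the N terminus, allowing the exogenous kinase to be detected or immunoprecipitated with anti-HA antibodies and distinguished from the endogenous protein. Part of the plasmid was derived from an earlier pWZL-based MAPK7 construct carrying a myristoylation signal and Flag tag. The depositor notes that an E310G substitution found during quality-control sequencing has no functional consequence.

The stated purpose is stable expression of HA-tagged human ERK5 from a blasticidin-selectable retrovirus. The plasmid was deposited with a study on the copper requirement of oncogenic BRAF signalling and tumorigenesis, though the record does not describe the specific role of the construct in that work.
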