>Addgene plasmid #53175 | pWZLblasti-HA-ERK5 | addgene partial sequence | sequence record 87731 | pLXSN5 5'-CCCTTGAACCTCCTCGTTCGACC-3'
ATCCTCCCTTTATCCAGCCCTCACTCCTTCTCTAGGCGCCGGCCGGATCCGCCGCCACCATGTACCCATA
CGATGTTCCAGATTACGCTGCCGAGCCTCTGAAGGAGGAAGACGGCGAGGACGGCTCTGCGGAGCCCCCC
GGGCCCGTGAAGGCCGAACCCGCCCACACCGCTGCCTCTGTAGCGGCCAAGAACCTGGCCCTGCTTAAAG
CCCGCTCCTTCGATGTGACCTTTGACGTGGGCGACGAGTACGAGATCATCGAGACCATAGGCAACGGGGC
CTATGGAGTGGTGTCCTCCGCCCGCCGCCGCCTCACCGGCCAGCAGGTGGCCATCAAGAAGATCCCTAAT
GCTTTCGATGTGGTGACCAATGCCAAGCGGACCCTCAGGGAGCTGAAGATCCTCAAGCACTTTAAACACG
ACAACATCATCGCCATCAAGGACATCCTGAGGCCCACCGTGCCCTATGGCGAATTCAAATCTGTCTACGT
GGTCCTGGACCTGATGGAAAGCGACCTGCACCAGATCATCCACTCCTCACAGCCCCTCACACTGGAACAC
GTGCGCTACTTCCTGTACCAACTGCTGCGGGGCCTGAAGTACATGCACTCGGCTCAGGTCATCCACCGTG
ACCTGAAGCCCTCCAACCTATTGGTGAATGAGAACTGTGAGCTCAAGATTGGTGACTTTGGCATGGCTCG
TGGCCTGTGCACCTCGCCCGCTGAACATCAGTACTTCATGACTGAGTATGTGGCCACGCGCTGGTACCGT
GCGCCCGAGCTCATGCTCTCTTTGCATGAGTATACACAGGCTATTGACCTCTGGTCTGTGGGCTGCATCT
TTGGTGAGATGCTGGCCCGGCGCCAGCTCTTCCCAGGCAAAAACTATGTACACCAGCTACAGCTCATCAT
GATGGTGCTGGGTACCCCATCACCAGCCGTGATTCAGGCTGTGGGGGCTGAGAGGGTGCGGGCCTATATC
CAGAGCTTGCCACCACGCCAGCCTGTGCCCTGGGGGACAGTGTACCCAGGTGCCGACCGCCAGGCCCTAT
CACTGCTGGGTCGCATGCTGCGTTTTGAGCCCAGCGCTCGCATCTCAGCAGCTGCTGCCCTTCGCCACCC
TTTCCTGGCCAAGTACCATGATCCTGATGATGAGCCTGACTGTGCCCCGCCCTTTGACTTTGCCTTTGAC
CGCGA
