>Addgene plasmid #53175 | pWZLblasti-HA-ERK5 | addgene partial sequence | sequence record 87738 | pWZL-R 5'-TTCCGGGCCCTCACATTG-3'
GGAAATAACCGGAATTGGTCGACTCAGGGGTCCTGGAGGTCAGGCAGGTCAGCCAGCAGCATTGGGGAGT
CCATCTGGATCTCACGCTGCAGGGACTCAATATCGGCAGGGTTCATGCCATGGCCTTCGAGCCAGTCAGC
AAGCAGGGAGGCTGAGAGAGAGGCTGAATCTGCCTGGCCATCCTGTGGCCCATCAGCCACGCCCATGTCG
AAAGACTGGTTTAAGAATTCCTCCAGGTCAAAGCCAACACCGTAGCCAGCCCCACTGCCCTTTGGTGTGC
CTGAGAACACAGGGGGCAGGGGGTCCTCCACCTGTGACTTAGATAGCTGCTGGGTCACAAGGTTGACATC
AGGTGACTCTGACATGGAAGACTGAGGGGCTCCCCCGGCGTCTGGGGGCGGCAGGCCAGGTGGGAAGTAA
GGCAAAACTCCTGGGGTGCTGGAGCCAGGCAGCCCAGGGGGTGGCACAAGTGACTGGGCAGCCAGGAGGC
TGGTGGAGGTGGCAATCTGGGGTGGCGCGGGGACAGGGATGGGCCCAGGAGGGCCAGTGGGGTGGGGTGC
AGGGCCAGGGGGTGGGCAGGCAGGCTGGGGTACAGGGCCAGAGGTAGAGCCCGCAGATTGTGGTTGCGGG
CCAGTGGGCTGGGCTACAGGGCCAGGAGGAGGACTGGTAGGTTGGACTGGGGTTGGGGTTGGCGTTGGCG
CTGGGGCAGGGGCCGGCACAGAGGTGAGGGCTGGGGCTGCGGGCCGGGCCATTCGAGTCCAGCGTTCCAA
CAGGCTTCTGTCATTGTCACTGAGCACTAGTCCAGCCAAGGGGTCAGTGGAGGGGCCCCCAGAGGCCCCA
GCCCCCCGTTCCTTTCGCTCCCGCTCCTGCCGCCGTTTCTCCCGCTCCTTGGCTCGTTCTTGCCGCCTCC
GCCGCTTCTCCTCCCGCTCCCGCTGGCGCTCCTGGGCTGTCACCGGCTTCCGAGGCTCAGGAGCCTCCAG
GGGTGCGCTGGGGCCATCTCTGAGCCGGCTCCTCAAAGACTTGAGCAGGGCAGCTTTAAGGGCAGCCTTA
GTATTGTCTGAGATGGCACCATCTTTCTTTGGTGGGGCAGGCTCACTGACTGGTGGAGGTGGCTGCAGGG
TCAGATCAATGGTGTCAGGTGCAGGCCCGGGGCATGGTGGCGGGGCTG
